>Addgene plasmid #207121 | ABL1-N-HiBiT kinase domain_v1 | addgene full sequence | sequence record 422565 | Addgene NGS Result
TGGCGAATGGG
[124 nt withheld, positions 12-135]
C
[91 nt withheld, positions 137-227]
A
[49 nt withheld, positions 229-277]
CCTTTGACGTTGGAGTCCACGTTCTTT
[37 nt withheld, positions 305-341]
ACCCTATCTCGGTCTATTCTTTTGATTTATAAGGGATTTTGCCGATTTCGGCCTATTGGTTAAAAAATGA
GCTGATTTAACAAAAATTTAACGCGAATTTTAACAAAATATTAACGTTTACAATTTCAGGTGGCACTTTT
CGGGGAAATGTGCGCGGAACCCCTATTTGTTTATTTTTCTAAATACATTCAAATATGTATCCGCTCATGA
GACAATAACCCTGATAAATGCTTCAATAATATTGAAAAAGGAAGAGTATGAGTATTCAACATTTCCGTGT
CGCCCTTATTCCCTTTTTTGCGGCATTTTGCCTTCCTGTTTTTGCTCACCCAGAAACGCTGGTGAAAGTA
AAAGATGCTGAAGATCAGTTGGGTGCACGAGTGGGTTACATCGAACTGGATCTCAACAGCGGTAAGATCC
TTGAGAGTTTTCGCCCCGAAGAACGTTTTCCAATGATGAGCACTTTTAAAGTTCTGCTATGTGGCGCGGT
ATTATCCCGTATTGACGCCGGGCAAGAGCAACTCGGTCGCCGCATACACTATTCTCAGAATGACTTGGTT
GAGTACTCACCAGTCACAGAAAAGCATCTTACGGATGGCATGACAGTAAGAGAATTATGCAGTGCTGCCA
TAACCATGAGTGATAACACTGCGGCCAACTTACTTCTGACAACGATCGGAGGACCGAAGGAGCTAACCGC
TTTTTTGCACAACATGGGGGATCATGTAACTCGCCTTGATCGTTGGGAACCGGAGCTGAATGAAGCCATA
CCAAACGACGAGCGTGACACCACGATGCCTGCAGCAATGGCAACAACGTTGCGCAAACTATTAACTGGCG
AACTACTTACTCTAGCTTCCCGGCAACAATTAATAGACTGGATGGAGGCGGATAAAGTTGCAGGACCACT
TCTGCGCTCGGCCCTTCCGGCTGGCTGGTTTATTGCTGATAAATCTGGAGCCGGTGAGCGTGGGTCTCGC
GGTATCATTGCAGCACTGGGGCCAGATGGTAAGCCCTCCCGTATCGTAGTTATCTACACGACGGGGAGTC
AGGCAACTATGGATGAACGAAATAGACAGATCGCTGAGATAGGTGCCTCACTGATTAAGCATTGGTAACT
GTCAGACCAAGTTTACTCATATATACTTTAGATTGATTTAAAACTTCATTTTTAATTTAAAAGGATCTAG
GTGAAGATCCTTTTTGATAATCTCATGACCAAAATCCCTTAACGTGAGTTTTCGTTCCACTGAGCGTCAG
ACCCCGTAGAAAAGATCAAAGGATCTTCTTGAGATCCTTTTTTTCTGCGCGTAATCTGCTGCTTGCAAAC
AAAAAAACCACCGCTACCAGCGGTGGTTTGTTTGCCGGATCAAGAGCTACCAACTCTTTTTCCGAAGGTA
ACTGGCTTCAGCAGAGCGCAGATACCAAATACTGTCCTTCTAGTGTAGCCGTAGTTAGGCCACCACTTCA
AGAACTCTGTAGCACCGCCTACATACCTCGCTCTGCTAATCCTGTTACCAGTGGCTGCTGCCAGTGGCGA
TAAGTCGTGTCTTACCGGGTTGGACTCAAGACGATAGTTACCGGATAAGGCGCAGCGGTCGGGCTGAACG
GGGGGTTCGTGCACACAGCCCAGCTTGGAGCGAACGACCTACACCGAACTGAGATACCTACAGCGTGAGC
TATGAGAAAGCGCCACGCTTCCCGAAGGGAGAAAGGCGGACAGGTATCCGGTAAGCGGCAGGGTCGGAAC
AGGAGAGCGCACGAGGGAGCTTCCAGGGGGAAACGCCTGGTATCTTTATAGTCCTGTCGGGTTTCGCCAC
CTCTGACTTGAGCGTCGATTTTTGTGATGCTCGTCAGGGGGGCGGAGCCTATGGAAAAACGCCAGCAACG
CGGCCTTTTTACGGTTCCTGGCCTTTTGCTGGCCTTTTGCTCACATGTTCTTTCCTGCGTTATCCCCTGA
TTCTGTGGATAACCGTATTACCGCCTTTGAGTGAGCTGATACCGCTCGCCGCAGCCGAACGACCGAGCGC
AGCGAGTCAGTGAGCGAGGAAGCGGAAGAGCGCCTGATGCGGTATTTTCTCCTTACGCATCTGTGCGGTA
TTTCACACCGCATATATGGTGCACTCTCAGTACAATCTGCTCTGATGCCGCATAGTTAAGCCAGTATACA
CTCCGCTATCGCTACGTGACTGGGTCATGGCTGCGCCCCGACACCCGCCAACACCCGCTGACGCGCCCTG
ACGGGCTTGTCTGCTCCCGGCATCCGCTTACAGACAAGCTGTGACCGTCTCCGGGAGCTGCATGTGTCAG
AGGTTTTCACCGTCATCACCGAAACGCGCGAGGCAGCTGCGGTAAAGCTCATCAGCGTGGTCGTGAAGCG
ATTCACAGATGTCTGCCTGTTCATCCGCGTCCAGCTCGTTGAGTTTCTCCAGAAGCGTTAATGTCTGGCT
TCTGATAAAGCGGGCCATGTTAAGGGCGGTTTTTTCCTGTTTGGTCACTGATGCCTCCGTGTAAGGGGGA
TTTCTGTTCATGGGGGTAATGATACCGATGAAACGAGAGAGGATGCTCACGATACGGGTTACTGATGATG
AACATGCCCGGTTACTGGAACGTTGTGAGGGTAAACAACTGGCGGTATGGATGCGGCGGGACCAGAGAAA
AATCACTCAGGGTCAATGCCAGCGCTTCGTTAATACAGATGTAGGTGTTCCACAGGGTAGCCAGCAGCAT
CCTGCGATGCAGATCCGGAACATAATGGTGCAGGGCGCTGACTTCCGCGTTTCCAGACTTTACGAAACAC
GGAAACCGAAGACCATTCATGTTGTTGCTCAGGTCGCAGACGTTTTGCAGCAGCAGTCGCTTCACGTTCG
CTCGCGTATCGGTGATTCATTCTGCTAACCAGTAAGGCAACCCCGCCAGCCTAGCCGGGTCCTCAACGAC
AGGAGCACGATCATGCGCACCCGTGGGGCCGCCATGCCGGCGATAATGGCCTGCTTCTCGCCGAAACGTT
TGGTGGCGGGACCAGTGACGAAGGCTTGAGCGAGGGCGTGCAAGATTCCGAATACCGCAAGCGACAGGCC
GATCATCGTCGCGCTCCAGCGAAAGCGGTCCTCGCCGAAAATGACCCAGAGCGCTGCCGGCACCTGTCCT
ACGAGTTGCATGATAAAGAAGACAGTCATAAGTGCGGCGACGATAGTCATGCCCCGCGCCCACCGGAAGG
AGCTGACTGGGTTGAAGGCTCTCAAGGGCATCGGTCGAGATCCCGGTGCCTAATGAGTGAGCTAACTTAC
ATTAATTGCGTTGCGCTCACTGCCCGCTTTCCAGTCGGGAAACCTGTCGTGCCAGCTGCATTAATGAATC
GGCCAACGCGCGGGGAGAGGCGGTTTGCGTATTGGGCGCCAGGGTGGTTTTTCTTTTCACCAGTGAGACG
GGCAACAGCTGATTGCCCTTCACCGCCTGGCCCTGAGAGAGTTGCAGCAAGCGGTCCACGCTGGTTTGCC
CCAGCAGGCGAAAATCCTGTTTGATGGTGGTTAACGGCGGGATATAACATGAGCTGTCTTCGGTATCGTC
GTATCCCACTACCGAGATATCCGCACCAACGCGCAGCCCGGACTCGGTAATGGCGCGCATTGCGCCCAGC
GCCATCTGATCGTTGGCAACCAGCATCGCAGTGGGAACGATGCCCTCATTCAGCATTTGCATGGTTTGTT
GAAAACCGGACATGGCACTCCAGTCGCCTTCCCGTTCCGCTATCGGCTGAATTTGATTGCGAGTGAGATA
TTTATGCCAGCCAGCCAGACGCAGACGCGCCGAGACAGAACTTAATGGGCCCGCTAACAGCGCGATTTGC
TGGTGACCCAATGCGACCAGATGCTCCACGCCCAGTCGCGTACCGTCTTCATGGGAGAAAATAATACTGT
TGATGGGTGTCTGGTCAGAGACATCAAGAAATAACGCCGGAACATTAGTGCAGGCAGCTTCCACAGCAAT
GGCATCCTGGTCATCCAGCGGATAGTTAATGATCAGCCCACTGACGCGTTGCGCGAGAAGATTGTGCACC
GCCGCTTTACAGGCTTCGACGCCGCTTCGTTCTACCATCGACACCACCACGCTGGCACCCAGTTGATCGG
CGCGAGATTTAATCGCCGCGACAATTTGCGACGGCGCGTGCAGGGCCAGACTGGAGGTGGCAACGCCAAT
CAGCAACGACTGTTTGCCCGCCAGTTGTTGTGCCACGCGGTTGGGAATGTAATTCAGCTCCGCCATCGCC
GCTTCCACTTTTTCCCGCGTTTTCGCAGAAACGTGGCTGGCCTGGTTCACCACGCGGGAAACGGTCTGAT
AAGAGACACCGGCATACTCTGCGACATCGTATAACGTTACTGGTTTCACATTCACCACCCTGAATTGACT
CTCTTCCGGGCGCTATCATGCCATACCGCGAAAGGTTTTGCGCCATTCGATGGTGTCCGGGATCTCGACG
CTCTCCCTTATGCGACTCCTGCATTAGGAAGCAGCCCAGTAGTAGGTTGAGGCCGTTGAGCACCGCCGCC
GCAAGGAATGGTGCATGCAAGGAGATGGCGCCCAACAGTCCCCCGGCCACGGGGCCTGCCACCATACCCA
CGCCGAAACAAGCGCTCATGAGCCCGAAGTGGCGAGCCCGATCTTCCCCATCGGTGATGTCGGCGATATA
GGCGCCAGCAACCGCACCTGTGGCGCCGGTGATGCCGGCCACGATGCGTCCGGCGTAGAGGATCGAGATC
TCGATCCCGCGAAATTAATACGACTCACTATAGGGGAATTGTGAGCGGATAACAATTCCCCTCTAGAAAT
AATTTTGTTTAACTTTAAGAAGGAGATATACATATGGCTAGCATGACTGGTGGACAGCAAATGGGTCGCG
GATCCGCCGCCATGGATCACCACCACCACCACCACCATCATCATCATGCTGCAGGGTTAGTGCCTCGCGG
AAGCGTGAGCGGCTGGCGGCTGTTCAAGAAGATTAGCGATATCGACAAGTGGGAGATGGAACGCACGGAC
ATCACCATGAAGCACAAGCTGGGCGGGGGCCAGTACGGGGAGGTGTACGAGGGCGTGTGGAAGAAATACA
GCCTGACGGTGGCCGTGAAGACCTTGAAGGAGGACACCATGGAGGTGGAAGAGTTCTTGAAAGAAGCTGC
AGTCATGAAAGAGATCAAACACCCTAACCTGGTGCAGCTCCTTGGGGTCTGCACCCGGGAGCCCCCGTTC
TATATCATCACTGAGTTCATGACCTACGGGAACCTCCTGGACTACCTGAGGGAGTGCAACCGGCAGGAGG
TGAACGCCGTGGTGCTGCTGTACATGGCCACTCAGATCTCGTCAGCCATGGAGTACCTGGAGAAGAAAAA
CTTCATCCACAGAGATCTTGCTGCCCGAAACTGCCTGGTAGGGGAGAACCACTTGGTGAAGGTAGCTGAT
TTTGGCCTGAGCAGGTTGATGACAGGGGACACCTACACAGCCCATGCTGGAGCCAAGTTCCCCATCAAAT
GGACTGCACCCGAGAGCCTGGCCTACAACAAGTTCTCCATCAAGTCCGACGTCTGGGCATTTGGAGTATT
GCTTTGGGAAATTGCTACCTATGGCATGTCCCCTTACCCGGGAATTGACCTGTCCCAGGTGTATGAGCTG
CTAGAGAAGGACTACCGCATGGAGCGCCCAGAAGGCTGCCCAGAGAAGGTCTATGAACTCATGCGAGCAT
GTTGGCAGTGGAATCCCTCTGACCGGCCCTCCTTTGCTGAAATCCACCAAGCCTTTGAAACAATGTTCCA
GGAATCCTGACTCGAGCACCACCACCACCACCACTGAGATCCGGCTGCTAACAAAGCCCGAAAGGAAGCT
GAGTTGGCTGCTGCCACCGCTGAGCAATAACTAGCATAACCCCTTGGGGCCTCTAAACGGGTCTTGAGGG
GTTTTTTGCTGAAAGGAGGAACTATATCCGGAT
Features (pLannotate 1.2.2; 21 found; start..end, strand, type, name):
     12..467     +  rep_origin     f1 ori (sequence partly withheld): f1 bacteriophage origin of replication; arrow indicates direction of (+) strand synthesis
    494..598     +  promoter       AmpR promoter: bla
    599..1459    +  CDS            AmpR: β-lactamase; bla; confers resistance to ampicillin, carbenicillin, and related antibiotics
   1630..2218    +  rep_origin     ori: high-copy-number ColE1/pMB1/pBR322/pUC origin of replication
   2404..2546    -  misc_feature   bom: basis of mobility region from pBR322
   2648..2839    -  CDS            rop: Rop protein, which maintains plasmids at low copy number; rop
   2856..3236    +  CDS            YPB1_ECOLX: Protein predicted: Swiss-Prot protein existence level 4. From Escherichia coli.
   3308..3599    -  CDS            TcR (fragment): tetracycline efflux protein; tet; confers resistance to tetracycline
   3614..3635    -  protein_bind   CAP binding site: CAP binding activates transcription in the presence of cAMP. E. coli catabolite activator protein
   3648..4730    -  CDS            lacI: lac repressor; lacI; The lac repressor binds to the lac operator to inhibit transcription in E. coli. This inhibition can be relieved by adding lactose or isopropyl-β-D-thiogalactopyranoside (IPTG).
   4731..4808    -  promoter       lacI promoter: lacI
   4816..5095    -  CDS            TcR (fragment): tetracycline efflux protein; tet; confers resistance to tetracycline
   5117..5135    +  promoter       T7 promoter: promoter for bacteriophage T7 RNA polymerase
   5136..5160    +  protein_bind   lac operator: The lac repressor binds to the lac operator to inhibit transcription in E. coli. This inhibition can be relieved by adding lactose or isopropyl-β-D-thiogalactopyranoside (IPTG). lac repressor encoded by lacI
   5175..5197    +  RBS            RBS: efficient ribosome binding site from bacteriophage T7 gene 10 (Olins and Rangwala, 1989)
   5205..5237    +  CDS            T7 tag (gene 10 leader): leader peptide from bacteriophage T7 gene 10 promotes efficient translation in E. coli
   5259..5278    +  CDS            9xHis (fragment): 9xHis affinity tag
   5355..6128    +  CDS            ABL (fragment): ABL_FSVHY - Experimental evidence at transcript level: Swiss-Prot protein existence level 2. From Feline sarcoma virus (strain Hardy-Zuckerman 2).
   6168..6185    +  CDS            9xHis (fragment): 9xHis affinity tag
   6195..6244    +  CDS            SET1 (fragment): solubility-enhancement tag derived from T7 phage gene 10B
   6252..6299    +  terminator     T7 terminator: transcription terminator for bacteriophage T7 RNA polymerase
