[The description below was written by a language model from this plasmid's Addgene catalogue record and pLannotate feature annotations shown in this document.]
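Description:
ABL1-N-HiBiT kinase domain_v1 is a 6,324 bp bacterial expression plasmid built on the pET21a(+) backbone, designed to produce the human ABL1 tyrosine kinase domain (residues D233–S500) in E. coli for Ni-NTA purification. It replicates from a pBR322-type ColE1 origin accompanied by the rop gene and bom region, consistent with its listing as low copy. Selection is by ampicillin through the β-lactamase gene. An f1 origin is also present, along with short tetracycline-resistance remnants inherited from pBR322 that are not functional markers.

Expression is driven by a T7 promoter followed by a lac operator, with the plasmid-borne lacI gene supplying repressor. Transcription therefore depends on T7 RNA polymerase in a DE3-type host and is induced with IPTG. The T7 gene 10 ribosome binding site and T7 tag leader precede the open reading frame, and a T7 terminator closes the cassette. The synthesized insert, codon-optimized for BL21(DE3), is recorded as carrying an N-terminal 10xHis tag with a thrombin cleavage site and an N-terminal HiBiT tag, the small peptide that complements LgBiT to reconstitute NanoLuc luciferase activity.

The annotation detects a His-tag fragment upstream of the kinase sequence but does not call the HiBiT or thrombin elements. It labels the kinase by homology to viral ABL, although the catalogue states the insert is human. A second His-tag segment from the vector lies downstream of the insert, and the record does not say whether it is translated. The associated work describes an assay platform for studying protein pharmacology through ligand-dependent structural dynamics, for which this purified HiBiT-tagged kinase domain appears to have been made.
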