Addgene plasmid #207121: ABL1-N-HiBiT kinase domain_v1
Purpose: Bacterially expressed HiBiT-ABL1 kinase domain (D233-S500) for Ni-NTA purification
Depositing lab: James Inglese. Depositing organization: National Center for Advancing Translational Sciences (NCATS). Publication: A general assay platform to study protein pharmacology using ligand-dependent structural dynamics. Ciulla DA, Dranchak PK, Aitha M, van Neer RHP, Shah D, Tharakan R, Wilson KM, Wang Y, Braisted JC, Inglese J. Nat Commun. 2025 May 10;16(1):4342. doi: 10.1038/s41467-025-59658-6. PubMed 40346061.
Backbone
  Vector backbone: pET21a (+)
  Backbone manufacturer: MilliporeSigma (Novagen)
  Backbone size w/o insert (bp): 5370
  Total vector size (bp): 6324
  Modifications to backbone: N/A
  Vector type: Bacterial Expression
Growth in bacteria
  Bacterial resistance: Ampicillin, 100 μg/mL
  Growth temperature: 37°C
  Growth strain: DH5alpha
  Copy number: Low Copy
Gene/Insert
  Gene/Insert name: Human Abelson Kinase Domain N-terminal HiBiT, N-terminal 10X His-tag (alt names: ABL_N_HiBiT; Homo sapiens ABL proto-oncogene 1, non-receptor tyrosine kinase)
  Species: H. sapiens (human)
  Mutation: Codon optmization for expression in BL21DE3
  GenBank ID: NG_012034.1
  Entrez Gene: ABL1 (a.k.a. ABL, BCR-ABL, CHDSKM, JTK7, bcr/abl, c-ABL, c-ABL1, p150, v-abl)
  Promoter: T7 Promotor
  Tag / fusion protein: HiBiT Tag (N terminal on insert); His-tag with thrombin site (N terminal on insert)
  Cloning method: Restriction Enzyme; 5′ cloning site Xho1 (unknown if destroyed); 3′ cloning site BamH1 (unknown if destroyed)
  Sequencing primers: 5′ T7 promotor primer #69348-3; 3′ T7 terminator primer #69337-3
Resource information
  A portion of this plasmid was derived from a plasmid made by: synthsized by Bio Basic for us
Terms and licenses: Academic/Nonprofit Terms; Industry Terms: Not Available to Industry
How to cite: ABL1-N-HiBiT kinase domain_v1 was a gift from James Inglese (Addgene plasmid # 207121 ; http://n2t.net/addgene:207121 ; RRID:Addgene_207121)
